>Addgene plasmid #131738 | pCS4077 | addgene full sequence | sequence record 261503 | Addgene NGS Result
AAATTGTAAGCGTTAATATTTTGTTAAAATTCGCGTTAAATTTTTGTTAAATCAGCTCATTTTTTAACCA
ATAGGCCGAAATCGGCAAAATCCCTTATAAATCAAAAGAATAGACCGAGATAGGGT
[37 nt withheld, positions 127-163]
AAAGAACGTGGACTCCAACGTCAAAGG
[49 nt withheld, positions 191-239]
T
[91 nt withheld, positions 241-331]
G
[124 nt withheld, positions 333-456]
CCCATTCGCCATTCAGGCTGCGCAACTGTTGGGAAGGGCGATCGGTGCGGGCCTCTTCGCTATTACGCCA
GCTGGCGAAAGGGGGATGTGCTGCAAGGCGATTAAGTTGGGTAACGCCAGGGTTTTCCCAGTCACGACGT
TGTAAAACGACGGCCAGTGAGCGCGCGTAATACGACTCACTATAGGGCGAATTGGGTACGACTCGACGCA
AAAGCCTAGGCCTCCAAAAAAGCCTCCTCACTACTTCTGGAATAGCTCAGAGGCCGAGGCGGCCTCGGCC
TCTGCATAAATAAAAAAAATTAGTCAGCCATGGGGCGGAGAATGGGCGGAACTGGGCGGAGTTAGGGGCG
GGATGGGCGGAGTTAGGGGCGGGATAGCTAGAGCCAGACATGATAAGATACATTGATGAGTTTGGACAAA
CCACAACTAGAATGCAGTGAAAAAAATGCTTTATTTGTGAAATTTGTGATGCTATTGCTTTATTTGTAAC
CATTATAAGCTGCAATAAACAAGTTCCTCTCACTCTCTGATATTCATTTCTTTGCAAGTTATAAATACTG
AATAATAAGATGACATGAACTACTACTGCTAGAGATTTTCCACACTGACTAAAAGGGTCTGAGGGATCTC
TAGTTACCAGAGTCACACAACAGACGGGCACACACTACTTGAAGCACTCAAGGCAAGCTTTATTGAGGCT
TAAGCAGTGGGTTCCCTAGTTAGCCAGAGAGCTCCCAGGCTCAGATCTGGTCTAACCAGAGAGACCCAGT
ACAAGCAAAAAGCAGATCTTGTCTTCGTTGGGAGTGAGCTAGCCCTTCCAGTCCCCCCTTTTCTTTTAAA
AAGTGGCTAAGATCTACAGCTGCCTTGTAAGTCATTGGTCTTAAAGGTACCGGGCCCTCGAGATGCATTC
AATTAAGCTTGTGCCCCAGTTTGCTAGGGAGGTCGCAGTATCTGGCCACTGCCACCTCGTGCTGCTCGAC
GTAGGTCTCGTTGTTGGCCTCCTTGATTCTTTCCAGTCTGTAGTCCACATAGTAGACGCCAGGCATCTTG
AGGTTCTTAGCGGGTTTCTTGGATCTATATGTGGTCTTGATGTTTGCGATCAGATGGCTCCCGCCCACGA
GCTTCAGGGCCATGTCGTTTCTGCCTTCCAGGCCGCCGTCAGCGGGGTACAGCGTCTCGGTGAAGGCCTC
CCAGCCGAGTGTTTTCTTCTGCATCACAGGGCCGTTGGATGTGAAGTTCACCCCTCTGATCTTGACGTTG
TAGATGAGGCAGCCGTCCTGGAGGCTGGTGTCCTGGGTAGCGGTCAGCACGCCCCCGTCTTCGTATGTGG
TGACTCTCTCCCATGTGAAGCCCTCAGGGAAGGACTGCTTGAAGAAGTCGGGGATGCCCTGGGTGTGGTT
GATGAAGGTCTTGCTGCCGTAGAGGAAGCTAGTAGCCAGGATGTCGAAGGCGAAGGGGAGAGGGCCGCCC
TCGACCACCTTGATTCTCATGGTCTGGGTGCCCTCGTAGGGCTTGCCTTCGCCCTCGGATGTGCACTTGA
AGTGATGGTTGTCCACGGTGCCCTCCATGTACAGCTTCATGTGCATGTTCTCCTTAATCAGCTCGCTCAT
GGTGGCGAATACTCGAGGGTCACAGCTTGGATCTGTAACGGCGCAGAACAGAAAACGAAACAAAGACGTA
GAGTTGAGCAAGCAGGGTCAGGCAAAGCGTGGAGAGCCGGCTGAGTCTAGGTAGGCTCCAAGGGAGCGCC
GGACAGAGGCCCGGTCTCGACCTGAGCTTTAAACTTACCTAGACGGCGGACGCAGTTCAGGAGGCACCAC
AGGCGGGAGGCGGCAGAACGCGACTCAACCGGCGTGGATGGCGGCCTCAGGTAGGGCGGCGGGCGCGTGA
AGGAGAGATGCGAGCCCCTCGAAGCTTCAGCTGTGTTCTGGCGGCAAACCCGTTGCGAAAAAGAACGTTC
ACGGCGACTACTGCACTTATATACGGTTCTCCCCCACCCTCGGGAAAAAGGCGGAGCCAGTACACGACAT
CACTTTCCCAGTTTACCCCGCGCCACCTTCTCTAGGCACCGGTTCAATTGCCGACCCCTCCCCCCAACTT
CTCGGGGACTGTGGGCGATGTGCGCTCTGCCCACTGACGGGCACCGGAGCGATCGCAGATCCCCCGGGAG
GTTACTCATAGATCTCCCGATCCCCTATGGTGCACTCTCAGTACAATCTGCTCTGATGCCGCATAGTTAA
GCCAGTATCTGCTCCCTGCTTGTGTGTTGGAGGTCGCTGAGTAGTGCGCGAGCAAAATTTAAGCTACAAC
AAGGCAAGGCTTGACCGACAATTGCATGAAGAATCTGCTTAGGGTTAGGCGTTTTGCGCTGCTTCGCGAT
GTACGGGCCAGATATACGCGTTGACATTGATTATTGACTAGTTATTAATAGTAATCAATTACGGGGTCAT
TAGTTCATAGCCCATATATGGAGTTCCGCGTTACATAACTTACGGTAAATGGCCCGCCTGGCTGACCGCC
CAACGACCCCCGCCCATTGACGTCAATAATGACGTATGTTCCCATAGTAACGCCAATAGGGACTTTCCAT
TGACGTCAATGGGTGGAGTATTTACGGTAAACTGCCCACTTGGCAGTACATCAAGTGTATCATATGCCAA
GTACGCCCCCTATTGACGTCAATGACGGTAAATGGCCCGCCTGGCATTATGCCCAGTACATGACCTTATG
GGACTTTCCTACTTGGCAGTACATCTACGTATTAGTCATCGCTATTACCATGGTGATGCGGTTTTGGCAG
TACATCAATGGGCGTGGATAGCGGTTTGACTCACGGGGATTTCCAAGTCTCCACCCCATTGACGTCAATG
GGAGTTTGTTTTGGCACCAAAATCAACGGGACTTTCCAAAATGTCGTAACAACTCCGCCCCATTGACGCA
AATGGGCGGTAGGCGTGTACGGTGGGAGGTCTATATAAGCAGAGCTCTCTGGCTAACTAGAGAACCCACT
GCTTACTGGCTTATCGAAATTAATACGACTCACTATAGGGAGACCCAAGCTGGCTAGCACGCTACGGTCG
CCACCATGGTGAGCAAGGGCGAGGAGGATAACATGGCCATCATCAAGGAGTTCATGCGCTTCAAAGTGCA
CATGGAGGGCTCCGTGAACGGCCACGAGTTCGAGATCGAGGGCGAGGGCGAGGGCCGCCCCTACGAGGGC
ACCCAGACCGCCAAGCTGAAAGTGACCAAGGGTGGCCCCCTGCCCTTCGCCTGGGACATCCTGTCCCCTC
AGTTCATGTACGGCTCCAAGGCCTACGTGAAGCACCCCGCCGACATCCCCGACTACTTGAAGCTGTCCTT
CCCCGAGGGCTTCAAGTGGGAGCGCGTGATGAACTTCGAGGACGGCGGCGTGGTGACCGTGACCCAGGAC
TCCTCCCTGCAGGACGGCGAGTTCATCTACAAAGTGAAGCTGCGCGGCACCAACTTCCCCTCCGACGGCC
CCGTAATGCAGAAGAAGACCATGGGCTGGGAGGCCTCCTCCGAGCGGATGTACCCCGAGGACGGCGCCCT
GAAGGGCGAGATCAAGCAGAGGCTGAAGCTGAAGGACGGCGGCCACTACGACGCTGAAGTCAAGACCACC
TACAAGGCCAAGAAGCCCGTGCAGCTGCCCGGAGCCTACAACGTCAACATCAAGTTGGACATCACCTCCC
ACAACGAGGACTACACCATCGTGGAACAGTACGAACGCGCCGAGGGCCGCCACTCCACCGGCGGCATGGA
CGAGCTGTACAAGTAACTGATCATAAGGATCCAAAAAGAAGCTAAGCAAATAAAATCTAGACCTCGACTG
TGCCTTCTAGTTGCCAGCCATCTGTTGTTTGCCCCTCCCCCGTGCCTTCCTTGACCCTGGAAGGTGCCAC
TCCCACTGTCCTTTCCTAATAAAATGAGGAAATTGCATCGCATTGTCTGAGTAGGTGTCATTCTATTCTG
GGGGGTGGGGTGGGGCAGGACAGCAAGGGGGAGGATTGGGAAGACAATAGCAGGCATGCTGGGGATGCGG
TGGGCTCTATGGCCGCGGTACCGTCGACTGCAGAATTCGAAGCTTGAGCTCGAGATCCAGTCGACTGAAT
TGGTTCCTTTAAAGCCTGCTTTTTTGTACAAACTTGTTGATATCTGCAGAATTCCACCACACTGGACGAT
AAAATTTTGAATTTTGTAATTTGTTTTTGTAATTCTTTAGTTTGTATGTCTGTTGCTATTATGTCTACTA
TTCTTTCCCCTGCACTGTACCCCCCAATCCCCCCTTTTCTTTTAAAAGTTAACCGATACCGTCGAGATCC
GTTCACTAATCGAATGGATCTGTCTCTGTCTCTCTCTCCACCTTCTTCTTCTATTCCTTCGGGCCTGTCG
GGTCCCCTCGGGGTTGGGAGGTGGGTCTGAAACGATAATGGTGAATATCCCTGCCTAACTCTATTCACTA
TAGAAAGTACAGCAAAAACTATTCTTAAACCTACCAAGCCTCCTACTATCATTATGAATAATTTTATATA
CCACAGCCAATTTGTTATGTTAAACCAATTCCACAAACTTGCCCATTTATCTAATTCCAATAATTCTTGT
TCATTCTTTTCTTGCTGGTTTTGCGATTCTTCAATTAAGGAGTGTATTAAGCTTGTGTAATTGTTAATTT
CTCTGTCCCACTCCATCCAGGTCGTGTGATTCCAAATCTGTTCCAGAGATTTATTACTCCAACTAGCATT
CCAAGGCACAGCAGTGGTGCAAATGAGTTTTCCAGAGCAACCCCAAATCCCCAGGAGCTGTTGATCCTTT
AGGTATCTTTCCACAGCCAGGATTCTTGCCTGGAGCTGCTTGATGCCCCAGACTGTGAGTTGCAACAGAT
GCTGTTGCGCCTCAATAGCCCTCAGCAAATTGTTCTGCTGCTGCACTATACCAGACAATAATTGTCTGGC
CTGTACCGTCAGCGTCATTGACGCTGCGCCCATAGTGCTTCCTGCTGCTCCCAAGAACCCAAGGAACAAA
GCTCCTATTCCCACTGCTCTTTTTTCTCTCTGCACCACTCTTCTCTTTGCCTTGGTGGGTGCTACTCCTA
ATGGTTCAATTTTTACTACTTTATATTTATATAATTCACTTCTCCAATTGTCCCTCATATCTCCTCCTCC
AGGTCTGAAGATCAGCGGCCGCTTGCTGTGCGGTGGTCTTACTTTTGTTTTGCTCTTCCTCTATCTTGTC
TAAAGCTTCCTTGGTGTCTTTTATCTCTATCCTTTGATGCACACAATAGAGGGTTGCTACTGTATTATAT
AATGATCTAAGTTCTTCTGATCCTGTCTGAAGGGATGGTTGTAGCTGTCCCAGTATTTGTCTACAGCCTT
CTGATGTTTCTAACAGGCCAGGATTAACTGCGAATCGTTCTAGCTCCCTGCTTGCCCATACTATATGTTT
TAATTTATATTTTTTCTTTCCCCCTGGCCTTAACCGAATTTTTTCCCATCGCGATCTAATTCTCCCCCGC
TTAATACTGACGCTCTCGCACCCATCTCTCTCCTTCTAGCCTCCGCTAGTCAAAATTTTTGGCGTACTCA
CCAGTCGCCGCCCCTCGCCTCTTGCCGTGCGCGCTTCAGCAAGCCGAGTCCTGCGTCGAGAGAGCTCCTC
TGGTTTCCCTTTCGCTTTCAAGTCCCTGTTCGGGCGCCACTGCTAGAGATTTTCCACACTGACTAAAAGG
GTCTGAGGGATCTCTAGTTACCAGAGTCACACAACAGACGGGCACACACTACTTGAAGCACTCAAGGCAA
GCTTTATTGAGGCTTAAGCAGTGGGTTCCCTAGTTAGCCAGAGAGCTCCCAGGCTCAGATCTGGTCTAAC
CAGAGAGACCCGTTTATGTATCGAGCTAGGCACTTAAATACAATATCTCTGCAATGCGGCAATTCAGTGG
TTCGTCCAATCCATGTCAGACCCGTCTGTTGCCTTCCTAATAAGGCACGATCGTACCACCTTACTTCCAC
CAATCGGCATGCACGGTGCTTTTTCTCTCCTTGTAAGGCATGTTGCTAACTCATCGTTACCATGTTGCAA
GACTACAAGAGTATTGCATAAGACTACATTAAGCTTGCAGCTCCAGCTTTTGTTCCCTTTAGTGAGGGTT
AATTGCGCGCTTGGCGTAATCATGGTCATAGCTGTTTCCTGTGTGAAATTGTTATCCGCTCACAATTCCA
CACAACATACGAGCCGGAAGCATAAAGTGTAAAGCCTGGGGTGCCTAATGAGTGAGCTAACTCACATTAA
TTGCGTTGCGCTCACTGCCCGCTTTCCAGTCGGGAAACCTGTCGTGCCAGCTGCATTAATGAATCGGCCA
ACGCGCGGGGAGAGGCGGTTTGCGTATTGGGCGCTCTTCCGCTTCCTCGCTCACTGACTCGCTGCGCTCG
GTCGTTCGGCTGCGGCGAGCGGTATCAGCTCACTCAAAGGCGGTAATACGGTTATCCACAGAATCAGGGG
ATAACGCAGGAAAGAACATGTGAGCAAAAGGCCAGCAAAAGGCCAGGAACCGTAAAAAGGCCGCGTTGCT
GGCGTTTTTCCATAGGCTCCGCCCCCCTGACGAGCATCACAAAAATCGACGCTCAAGTCAGAGGTGGCGA
AACCCGACAGGACTATAAAGATACCAGGCGTTTCCCCCTGGAAGCTCCCTCGTGCGCTCTCCTGTTCCGA
CCCTGCCGCTTACCGGATACCTGTCCGCCTTTCTCCCTTCGGGAAGCGTGGCGCTTTCTCATAGCTCACG
CTGTAGGTATCTCAGTTCGGTGTAGGTCGTTCGCTCCAAGCTGGGCTGTGTGCACGAACCCCCCGTTCAG
CCCGACCGCTGCGCCTTATCCGGTAACTATCGTCTTGAGTCCAACCCGGTAAGACACGACTTATCACCAC
TGGCAGCAGCCACTGGTAACAGGATTAGCAGAGCGAGGTATGTAGGCGGTGCTACAGAGTTCTTGAAGTG
GTGGCCTAACTACGGCTACACTAGAAGAACAGTATTTGGTATCTGCGCTCTGCTGAAGCCAGTTACCTTC
GGAAAAAGAGTTGGTAGCTCTTGATCCGGCAAACAAACCACCGCTGGTAGCGGTGGTTTTTTTGTTTGCA
AGCAGCAGATTACGCGCAGAAAAAAAGGATCTCAAGAAGATCCTTTGATCTTTTCTACGGGGTCTGACGC
TCAGTGGAACGAAAACTCACGTTAAGGGATTTTGGTCATGAGATTATCAAAAAGGATCTTCACCTAGATC
CTTTTAAATTAAAAATGAAGTTTTAAATCAATCTAAAGTATATATGAGTAAACTTGGTCTGACAGTTACC
AATGCTTAATCAGTGAGGCACCTATCTCAGCGATCTGTCTATTTCGTTCATCCATAGTTGCCTGACTCCC
CGTCGTGTAGATAACTACGATACGGGAGGGCTTACCATCTGGCCCCAGTGCTGCAATGATACCGCGAGAC
CCACGCTCACCGGCTCCAGATTTATCAGCAATAAACCAGCCAGCCGGAAGGGCCGAGCGCAGAAGTGGTC
CTGCAACTTTATCCGCCTCCATCCAGTCTATTAATTGTTGCCGGGAAGCTAGAGTAAGTAGTTCGCCAGT
TAATAGTTTGCGCAACGTTGTTGCCATTGCTACAGGCATCGTGGTGTCACGCTCGTCGTTTGGTATGGCT
TCATTCAGCTCCGGTTCCCAACGATCAAGGCGAGTTACATGATCCCCCATGTTGTGCAAAAAAGCGGTTA
GCTCCTTCGGTCCTCCGATCGTTGTCAGAAGTAAGTTGGCCGCAGTGTTATCACTCATGGTTATGGCAGC
ACTGCATAATTCTCTTACTGTCATGCCATCCGTAAGATGCTTTTCTGTGACTGGTGAGTACTCAACCAAG
TCATTCTGAGAATAGTGTATGCGGCGACCGAGTTGCTCTTGCCCGGCGTCAATACGGGATAATACCGCGC
CACATAGCAGAACTTTAAAAGTGCTCATCATTGGAAAACGTTCTTCGGGGCGAAAACTCTCAAGGATCTT
ACCGCTGTTGAGATCCAGTTCGATGTAACCCACTCGTGCACCCAACTGATCTTCAGCATCTTTTACTTTC
ACCAGCGTTTCTGGGTGAGCAAAAACAGGAAGGCAAAATGCCGCAAAAAAGGGAATAAGGGCGACACGGA
AATGTTGAATACTCATACTCTTCCTTTTTCAATATTATTGAAGCATTTATCAGGGTTATTGTCTCATGAG
CGGATACATATTTGAATGTATTTAGAAAAATAAACAAATAGGGGTTCCGCGCACATTTCCCCGAAAAGTG
CCACCT
Features (pLannotate 1.2.2; 34 found; start..end, strand, type, name):
     28..456     -  rep_origin     f1 ori (sequence partly withheld): f1 bacteriophage origin of replication; arrow indicates direction of (+) strand synthesis
    461..616     -  CDS            lacZα (fragment): LacZα fragment of β-galactosidase; lacZ fragment
    624..642     +  promoter       T7 promoter: promoter for bacteriophage T7 RNA polymerase
    675..810     -  rep_origin     SV40 ori: SV40 origin of replication
    850..971     -  polyA_signal   SV40 poly(A) signal: SV40 polyadenylation signal
   1043..1223    -  LTR            5' LTR (truncated): truncated 5' long terminal repeat (LTR) from HIV-1
   1209..1346    -  CDS            nef (fragment): NEF_HV1LA - Experimental evidence at protein level: Swiss-Prot protein existence level 1. Extracellular Nef protein targets CD4(+) T-lymphocytes for apoptosis by interacting with CXCR4 surface receptors. From Human immunodeficiency virus type 1 group M subtype B (isolate Lai) (HIV-1).
   1368..2066    -  CDS            TagBFP: TagBFP is a basic (constitutively fluorescent) blue fluorescent protein published in 2008, derived from Entacmaea quadricolor. It is reported to be a very rapidly-maturing monomer with very low acid sensitivity.
   2096..2364    -  LTR            5' LTR (truncated): truncated 5' long terminal repeat (LTR) from human T-cell leukemia virus (HTLV) type 1
   2377..2588    -  promoter       EF-1α core promoter: core promoter for human elongation factor EF-1α
   2652..2704    -  misc_feature   bom (fragment): basis of mobility region from pBR322
   2859..3238    +  enhancer       CMV enhancer: human cytomegalovirus immediate early enhancer
   3239..3442    +  promoter       CMV promoter: human cytomegalovirus (CMV) immediate early promoter
   3438..3471    +  LTR            5' LTR (truncated) (fragment): truncated 5' long terminal repeat (LTR) from HIV-1
   3487..3505    +  promoter       T7 promoter: promoter for bacteriophage T7 RNA polymerase
   3542..4249    +  CDS            mCherry: mCherry is a basic (constitutively fluorescent) red fluorescent protein published in 2004, derived from Discosoma sp.. It is reported to be a very rapidly-maturing monomer with low acid sensitivity.
   4304..4528    +  polyA_signal   bGH poly(A) signal: bovine growth hormone polyadenylation signal
   4529..4573    -  misc_feature   MCS (fragment): multiple cloning site
   4599..4623    -  protein_bind   attB1: mutant version of attB; recombination site for the Gateway® BP reaction BP Clonase™
   4657..4773    -  misc_feature   cPPT/CTS: central polypurine tract and central termination sequence of HIV-1
   4792..4892    -  CDS            Rev (fragment): human immunodeficiency virus 1 (HIV-1) Rev protein; rev; enhances nuclear export of unspliced and incompletely spliced viral mRNAs
   5269..5502    -  misc_feature   RRE: The Rev response element (RRE) of HIV-1 allows for Rev-dependent mRNA export from the nucleus to the cytoplasm.
   5648..6011    -  CDS            HIV-1 gag (fragment): gag protein from human immunodeficiency virus 1; gag
   5995..6120    -  misc_feature   HIV-1 Ψ: packaging signal of human immunodeficiency virus type 1
   6167..6347    -  LTR            5' LTR (truncated): truncated 5' long terminal repeat (LTR) from HIV-1
   6348..6574    -  promoter       RSV promoter: Rous sarcoma virus enhancer/promoter
   6602..6620    -  promoter       T3 promoter: promoter for bacteriophage T3 RNA polymerase
   6665..6681    -  protein_bind   lac operator: The lac repressor binds to the lac operator to inhibit transcription in E. coli. This inhibition can be relieved by adding lactose or isopropyl-β-D-thiogalactopyranoside (IPTG). lac repressor encoded by lacI
   6689..6719    -  promoter       lac promoter: promoter for the E. coli lac operon
   6734..6755    -  protein_bind   CAP binding site: CAP binding activates transcription in the presence of cAMP. E. coli catabolite activator protein
   6768..6860    -  CDS            lacI (fragment): lac repressor; lacI; The lac repressor binds to the lac operator to inhibit transcription in E. coli. This inhibition can be relieved by adding lactose or isopropyl-β-D-thiogalactopyranoside (IPTG).
   7043..7631    -  rep_origin     ori: high-copy-number ColE1/pMB1/pBR322/pUC origin of replication
   7802..8662    -  CDS            AmpR: β-lactamase; bla; confers resistance to ampicillin, carbenicillin, and related antibiotics
   8663..8767    -  promoter       AmpR promoter: bla
