[The description below was written by a language model from this plasmid's Addgene catalogue record and pLannotate feature annotations shown in this document.]
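Description:
pCS4077 is an empty-backbone, third-generation-style HIV-1 lentiviral transfer vector built on the pKL5 backbone and intended for mammalian expression. It is maintained in E. coli as a high-copy plasmid through a ColE1/pUC-type origin with ampicillin selection (AmpR under its own bla promoter). It also carries an f1 origin, lac promoter/operator and lacZα remnants, and flanking T7 and T3 promoters typical of a phagemid-derived scaffold. The viral genome is driven by an RSV promoter fused to a truncated 5' LTR, followed by the Ψ packaging signal with a partial gag sequence, the RRE for Rev-dependent nuclear export, and the cPPT/CTS element. A second truncated LTR, an SV40 poly(A) signal and an SV40 origin lie at the other end. The annotated nef, rev and gag pieces are fragments of viral sequence rather than functional genes.

Between the LTRs sit two independent fluorescent reporter units arranged in opposite orientations. A CMV enhancer/promoter drives mCherry, terminated by a bGH poly(A) signal. An EF-1α core promoter with an HTLV-1 LTR-derived segment, a common composite promoter arrangement, drives TagBFP. An attB1 site and a multiple-cloning-site fragment are also annotated next to the mCherry cassette. No insert is recorded, and the record does not specify where test sequences are meant to be cloned. The associated publication concerns massively parallel engineering of RNA devices in mammalian cells. This suggests, though the record does not say so, that regulatory elements are placed in the mCherry transcript, with BFP acting as an internal normalisation control for delivery and expression.
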