Addgene plasmid #131738: pCS4077
Purpose: (Empty Backbone) pLenti_CMV-mCherry-BghA_EF1alpha-BFP
Depositing lab: Christina Smolke. Depositing organization: Stanford University. Publication: Massively parallel RNA device engineering in mammalian cells with RNA-Seq. Xiang JS, Kaplan M, Dykstra P, Hinks M, McKeague M, Smolke CD. Nat Commun. 2019 Sep 23;10(1):4327. doi: 10.1038/s41467-019-12334-y. PubMed 31548547.
Backbone
  Vector backbone: pKL5
  Vector type: Mammalian Expression, Lentiviral
Growth in bacteria
  Bacterial resistance: Ampicillin, 100 μg/mL
  Growth temperature: 37°C
  Growth strain: NEB Stable
  Copy number: High Copy
Gene/Insert
  Gene/Insert name: None
Terms and licenses: Academic/Nonprofit Terms; Industry Terms: Not Available to Industry
How to cite: pCS4077 was a gift from Christina Smolke (Addgene plasmid # 131738 ; http://n2t.net/addgene:131738 ; RRID:Addgene_131738)
